>Addgene plasmid #23777 | pDONR223-CDK2 | depositor partial sequence | sequence record 10871 | Author sequence
[894 nt withheld, positions 1-894]
TGA
