>Addgene plasmid #23777 | pDONR223-CDK2 | addgene partial sequence | sequence record 29584 | 23777 with M13pUC-fwd
GGGCCCAATAATGATTTTATTTTGACTGATAGTGACCTGTTCGTTGCAACAAATTGATGAGCAATGCTTT
TTTATAATGCCAACTTTGTACAAAAAAGTTGGC
[707 nt withheld, positions 104-810]
