[The description below was written by a language model from this plasmid's Addgene catalogue record.]
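Description:
pDONR223-CDK2 is a Gateway entry-type clone built on the Invitrogen pDONR223 donor backbone (about 5 kb without insert) and carrying the human cyclin-dependent kinase 2 (CDK2) open reading frame, an insert of 897 bp introduced by Gateway recombination. It is a high-copy bacterial plasmid maintained in standard E. coli cloning strains under spectinomycin selection. The record does not list the origin of replication or provide a feature map, so the individual backbone elements are not documented here. The insert is flanked by M13 forward and reverse priming sites, which are used for sequence verification.

The plasmid has no role as an expression vector: the record names no promoter driving CDK2, and the depositor notes explicitly state that it should not be used directly for transfection. Instead it serves as a shuttle clone from which the ORF can be moved by Gateway recombination into a destination vector of choice. The ORF was deliberately cloned without a stop codon, so that after transfer it reads through into a C-terminal epitope tag and stop codon supplied by the destination vector. The depositors point to a companion set of four lentiviral destination vectors (pLX301 to pLX304), obtained separately, for expressing such ORFs in mammalian cells. The clone is distributed as part of a kit of ORF plasmids and is associated with a study that examined resistance to RAF inhibition through reactivation of the MAP kinase pathway, consistent with its use in gain-of-function expression experiments once transferred into a suitable expression backbone.
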