Addgene plasmid #23777: pDONR223-CDK2
Depositing lab: William Hahn & David Root. Depositing organization: Dana-Farber Cancer Institute. Publication: COT drives resistance to RAF inhibition through MAP kinase pathway reactivation. Johannessen CM, Boehm JS, Kim SY, Thomas SR, Wardwell L, Johnson LA, Emery CM, Stransky N, Cogdill AP, Barretina J, Caponigro G, Hieronymus H, Murray RR, Salehi-Ashtiani K, Hill DE, Vidal M, Zhao JJ, Yang X, Alkan O, Kim S, Harris JL, Wilson CJ, Myer VE, Finan PM, Root DE, Roberts TM, Golub T, Flaherty KT, Dummer R, Weber BL, Sellers WR, Schlegel R, Wargo JA, Hahn WC, Garraway LA. Nature. 2010 Dec 16;468(7326):968-72. doi: 10.1038/nature09627 PubMed 21107320.
Backbone
  Vector backbone: pDONR223
  Backbone manufacturer: Invitrogen
  Backbone size w/o insert (bp): 5005
  Vector type: Gateway Donor vector
Growth in bacteria
  Bacterial resistance: Spectinomycin, 50 μg/mL
  Growth temperature: 37°C
  Growth strain: DH5alpha
  Copy number: High Copy
Gene/Insert
  Gene/Insert name: CDK2 (alt name: cyclin-dependent kinase 2)
  Species: H. sapiens (human)
  Insert size (bp): 897
  Entrez Gene: CDK2 (a.k.a. CDKN2, p33(CDK2))
  Cloning method: Gateway Cloning
  Sequencing primers: 5′ M13pUC-fwd; 3′ M13rev
Terms and licenses: Academic/Nonprofit Terms; Industry Terms: Not Available to Industry
Depositor comments: The ORF has no Stop codon. This design enables easy recombination into a destination vector to add an epitope tag of choice and Stop codon to the ORF. Do NOT use this plasmid directly for transfections. A set of 4 custom lentiviral vectors is available ( pLX301 (http://www.addgene.org/25895/) , pLX302 (http://www.addgene.org/25896/) , pLX303 (http://www.addgene.org/25897/) , pLX304 (http://www.addgene.org/25890/) ) to be used to express these ORFs in mammalian cells. These plasmids are not included in the kit and must be ordered separately.
How to cite: pDONR223-CDK2 was a gift from William Hahn & David Root (Addgene plasmid # 23777 ; http://n2t.net/addgene:23777 ; RRID:Addgene_23777)
